Addgene plasmid #222341: evoBxb1_IVT
Purpose: Plasmid for evolved Bxb1 mRNA in vitro transcription template
Depositing lab: David Liu. Depositing organization: Broad Institute. Publication: Efficient site-specific integration of large genes in mammalian cells via continuously evolved recombinases and prime editing. Pandey S, Gao XD, Krasnow NA, McElroy A, Tao YA, Duby JE, Steinbeck BJ, McCreary J, Pierce SE, Tolar J, Meissner TB, Chaikof EL, Osborn MJ, Liu DR. Nat Biomed Eng. 2024 Jun 10. doi: 10.1038/s41551-024-01227-1. PubMed 38858586.
Backbone
  Vector backbone: pT7
  Modifications to backbone: Inactivated T7 promoter to prevent transcription from plasmid
  Vector type: Template for in vitro transcription
Growth in bacteria
  Bacterial resistance: Ampicillin, 100 μg/mL
  Growth temperature: 37°C
  Growth strain: NEB Stable
  Copy number: High Copy
Gene/Insert
  Gene/Insert name: Codon-optimized evolved Bxb1
  Species: Synthetic
  Cloning method: Gibson Cloning
  Sequencing primers: 5′ CMV-forward
Terms and licenses: Academic/Nonprofit Terms; Industry Terms: Not Available to Industry
How to cite: evoBxb1_IVT was a gift from David Liu (Addgene plasmid # 222341 ; http://n2t.net/addgene:222341 ; RRID:Addgene_222341)
