[The description below was written by a language model from this plasmid's Addgene catalogue record and pLannotate feature annotations shown in this document.]
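Description:
evoBxb1_IVT is a high-copy bacterial plasmid of about 5 kb, built on a pT7 backbone, that serves as the source of a DNA template for in vitro transcription of mRNA encoding an evolved variant of the Bxb1 serine integrase. It is propagated in E. coli through a ColE1/pUC-type origin of replication and selected with ampicillin via a β-lactamase (AmpR) cassette driven by its own bla promoter. Remnants of common cloning-vector sequence are also annotated, including a lacI fragment, CAP binding site, lac promoter and operator, a pBluescript polylinker fragment, a short SV40 promoter fragment and a bom fragment. These appear to be backbone carry-over rather than functional parts of the payload.

The insert is a synthetic, codon-optimized evolved Bxb1 coding sequence introduced by Gibson assembly. The automated feature table does not annotate this gene, but it leaves an unannotated stretch of roughly 1.7 kb on the reverse strand between the CMV enhancer/promoter and the bovine growth hormone polyadenylation signal, which is the position where the recombinase open reading frame would be expected. The record states that the T7 promoter in the backbone has been inactivated so that transcription cannot occur directly from the plasmid, and no T7 promoter is annotated. This implies that a functional promoter must be supplied when the linear template is prepared, although the record does not describe how. Untranslated regions, tags and localization signals are likewise not specified. The construct's stated use is production of evolved Bxb1 mRNA, in the context of work on site-specific integration of large genes in mammalian cells by combining continuously evolved recombinases with prime editing.
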