Features (pLannotate 1.2.2; 13 found; start..end, strand, type, name):
      1..589     +  rep_origin     ori: high-copy-number ColE1/pMB1/pBR322/pUC origin of replication
    772..864     +  CDS            lacI (fragment): lac repressor; lacI; The lac repressor binds to the lac operator to inhibit transcription in E. coli. This inhibition can be relieved by adding lactose or isopropyl-β-D-thiogalactopyranoside (IPTG).
    877..898     +  protein_bind   CAP binding site: CAP binding activates transcription in the presence of cAMP. E. coli catabolite activator protein
    913..943     +  promoter       lac promoter: promoter for the E. coli lac operon
    951..967     +  protein_bind   lac operator: The lac repressor binds to the lac operator to inhibit transcription in E. coli. This inhibition can be relieved by adding lactose or isopropyl-β-D-thiogalactopyranoside (IPTG). lac repressor encoded by lacI
   1016..1032    -  misc_feature   MCS (fragment): pBluescript multiple cloning site
   1037..1058    -  promoter       SV40 promoter (fragment): SV40 enhancer and early promoter
   1062..1286    -  polyA_signal   bGH poly(A) signal: bovine growth hormone polyadenylation signal
   2996..3199    -  promoter       CMV promoter: human cytomegalovirus (CMV) immediate early promoter
   3200..3579    -  enhancer       CMV enhancer: human cytomegalovirus immediate early enhancer
   3734..3778    +  misc_feature   bom (fragment): basis of mobility region from pBR322
   3849..3953    +  promoter       AmpR promoter: bla
   3954..4814    +  CDS            AmpR: β-lactamase; bla; confers resistance to ampicillin, carbenicillin, and related antibiotics
>Addgene plasmid #222341 | evoBxb1_IVT | addgene full sequence | sequence record 440248 | Addgene Long Read Sequencing Result
TTGAGATCCTTTTTTTCTGCGCGTAATCTGCTGCTTGCAAACAAAAAAACCACCGCTACCAGCGGTGGTT
TGTTTGCCGGATCAAGAGCTACCAACTCTTTTTCCGAAGGTAACTGGCTTCAGCAGAGCGCAGATACCAA
ATACTGTTCTTCTAGTGTAGCCGTAGTTAGGCCACCACTTCAAGAACTCTGTAGCACCGCCTACATACCT
CGCTCTGCTAATCCTGTTACCAGTGGCTGCTGCCAGTGGCGATAAGTCGTGTCTTACCGGGTTGGACTCA
AGACGATAGTTACCGGATAAGGCGCAGCGGTCGGGCTGAACGGGGGGTTCGTGCACACAGCCCAGCTTGG
AGCGAACGACCTACACCGAACTGAGATACCTACAGCGTGAGCTATGAGAAAGCGCCACGCTTCCCGAAGG
GAGAAAGGCGGACAGGTATCCGGTAAGCGGCAGGGTCGGAACAGGAGAGCGCACGAGGGAGCTTCCAGGG
GGAAACGCCTGGTATCTTTATAGTCCTGTCGGGTTTCGCCACCTCTGACTTGAGCGTCGATTTTTGTGAT
GCTCGTCAGGGGGGCGGAGCCTATGGAAAAACGCCAGCAACGCGGCCTTTTTACGGTTCCTGGCCTTTTG
CTGGCCTTTTGCTCACATGTTCTTTCCTGCGTTATCCCCTGATTCTGTGGATAACCGTATTACCGCCTTT
GAGTGAGCTGATACCGCTCGCCGCAGCCGAACGACCGAGCGCAGCGAGTCAGTGAGCGAGGAAGCGGAAG
AGCGCCCAATACGCAAACCGCCTCTCCCCGCGCGTTGGCCGATTCATTAATGCAGCTGGCACGACAGGTT
TCCCGACTGGAAAGCGGGCAGTGAGCGCAACGCAATTAATGTGAGTTAGCTCACTCATTAGGCACCCTAG
GCTTTACACTTTATGCTTCCGGCTCGTATGTTGTGTGGAATTGTGAGCGGATAACAATTTCACACAGGAA
ACAGCTATGACCATGATTACGCCAAGCTCTAGCTAGAGGTCGACGGTATCGAGCCCCAGCTGGTTCTTTC
CGCCTCAGAAGCCATAGAGCCCACCGCATCCCCAGCATGCCTGCTATTGTCTTCCCAATCCTCCCCCTTG
CTGTCCTGCCCCACCCCACCCCCCAGAATAGAATGACACCTACTCAGACAATGCGATGCAATTTTCTCAT
TTTATTAGGAAAGGACAGTGGGAGTGGCACCTTCCAGGGTCAAGGAAGGCACGGGGGAGGGGCAAACAAC
AGATGGCTGGCAACTAGAAGGCACAGTCGCTTCCTACTCAGGCTTTATTCAAAGACCAAGAGGTACAGGT
GCAAGGGAGAGAAGAAGGGCATGGCCAGAAGGCAAGCCCCGCAGAAGGCAGCTTAATTAATTACTACGAC
ATCCCGGTGTGTAGCCGTTCGACCACGCTGCCGAGCCTGAGATGCTGCTCGTACTCCTGCAGATCCCCGA
AGTCGATCGTGCGAGTCAGCCCACCGCGGACGTCGAACGTCAGCCGAACGTTCATCGACCGAAGCCAGGT
GTTCTTTGCCGCGGTGTCCTGCTCCCGCCACCAGTCCCCGAACCGCTGCCCGGTCTCGCGCCACTCCCAG
CCAGACGGGCGAGCCTCTAGACCCTCCAGCTCCTCTTGCCGCGCGGCCAGCGCCGCAATACGGGCATCCA
GTGCTTCTCGCTGCGGAGAGCCGGCCCGGTAGGCCGGGGAGCCGATCAGCGACGTCAGGTCCACCAGCTC
CGCGTTCACCTCCGCGAGTTCGACCGCGGAGTCCGAGCCGGCTACCCAGACTTTCTCCAGACGCTCCGCG
TCCCCGAGCAGATCCAGCACCTGCTCCTCGCAGAACGCGTCCCACTCGGCCATCGCCACCGTGCCGTTCC
CGCAGTGCTTCGGGAACCCCATCGAGCGGCAGCGGTAGCGCGGGTGCTTACGTCCTCCCCCGGCGAACTT
GTACGCGGGCTCCCCGCACACCGCACAGAACAACACCCGCAGCAGCAGCGACGGGGTAGACACCGCGGGC
TTCGCCCGGGAGGTCTTCACGAGCTCGGCGCGCAGCGCCTCCAGCTGCTCACGGGTCAGGATCGGCTCAG
CCCGCACCAGCGGGGCTCCGTCGTCGTCTCGGACGGTCTTACCGTTCAGAGTCGCGTACCCGAGCATCGC
CTCGGAGATCATCGATCGCTTCAGCGCGGTAGCCGACCACTCCCGGCCCTGCGGCTCGCGGCCTTGCAGC
TGCGCGAAGTAGTCCTTCGGCGACAGGACACCACGCCGGTTCAGGTCGTGGGCCACCAGGTGCAGCGGCT
CGTGGTTGTCGACGACGCGGTGATACACCTCGAGGATGCGCTCTCGCTGCACAGGGTCCGGCACCAGCCG
CCACTCCCCGTCCACGCGCGTAGGCAGGTATCCCCACGGCGGCAGGGATCCTCGGTATTTCCCGGCGCGG
ATATTGAAATGCGCAGCCGAACGGTTCCGCTCTTTGATCGCTTCTAATTCCATCTGCGCCACCGTTCCCA
TAAGCGCGATGACGACCGCCGCAAACGGCGTCGTCGTATCGAAGTGCGCTTCGGTCGCGGAGACGACCAG
CTTCTTGTGGTCCTCGGCCCAGTGGACCAGCTGCTGCAGATGCCGGATCGATCGGGTCAACCGGTCTACC
CGGTACGCCACGATCGCGTCGAACGGTTGCTCCTCGAACGCTAGCCACCGGGCCAGGTTCGGTCTGCGCT
TCCGGTCGAACGGATCGACCGCCCCGGAGACGTCCAGATCCTCCGCTACCCCGACGACGTCCCAGCCGCG
CTGGGCGCAGAGCTGCTGGCAAGACTCCAGCTGACGCTCCGGTGAAGTCGTAGCATCGGTGACGCGGGAC
AGGCGGATGACTACCAGGGCTCTCATGGTGGCTCTTATATTTCTTCTTACTCTTCTTTTCTCTCTTATTT
CCTTATAGTGTGTCGTATTAGGTACCGAGCTCGAGATCTGACGGTTCACTAAACCAGCTCTGCTTATATA
GACCTCCCACCGTACACGCCTACCGCCCATTTGCGTCAATGGGGCGGAGTTGTTACGACATTTTGGAAAG
TCCCGTTGATTTTGGTGCCAAAACAAACTCCCATTGACGTCAATGGGGTGGAGACTTGGAAATCCCCGTG
AGTCAAACCGCTATCCACGCCCATTGATGTACTGCCAAAACCGCATCACCATGGTAATAGCGATGACTAA
TACGTAGATGTACTGCCAAGTAGGAAAGTCCCATAAGGTCATGTACTGGGCATAATGCCAGGCGGGCCAT
TTACCGTCATTGACGTCAATAGGGGGCGTACTTGGCATATGATACACTTGATGTACTGCCAAGTGGGCAG
TTTACCGTAAATACTCCACCCATTGACGTCAATGGAAAGTCCCTATTGGCGTTACTATGGGAACATACGT
CATTATTGACGTCAATGGGCGGGGGTCGTTGGGCGGTCAGCCAGGCGGGCCATTTACCGTAAGTTATGTA
ACGCGGAACTCCATATATGGGCTATGAACTAATGACCCCGTAATTGATTACTATTAATAACTAGTCAATA
ATCAATGTCAACGCGTATATCTGGCCCGTACATCGCGAAGCAGCGCAAAACGCCTAACCCTAAGCAGATT
CTTCATGCAATTGTCGGTCAAGCCTTGCCTTGTTGTAGCTTAAATTTTGCTCGCGCACTACTCAGCGACC
TCCAACACACAAGCAGGGAGCAGATACTGGCTTAACTATGCGGCATCAGAGCAGATTGTACTGAGAGTAG
ACCCTAGGGGATCGGGAGATCGATCTCCCGATCCGTCGACGTCAGGTGGCACTTTTCGGGGAAATGTGCG
CGGAACCCCTATTTGTTTATTTTTCTAAATACATTCAAATATGTATCCGCTCATGAGACAATAACCCTGA
TAAATGCTTCAATAATATTGAAAAAGGAAGAGTATGAGTATTCAACATTTCCGTGTCGCCCTTATTCCCT
TTTTTGCGGCATTTTGCCTTCCTGTTTTTGCTCACCCAGAAACGCTGGTGAAAGTAAAAGATGCTGAAGA
TCAGTTGGGTGCACGAGTGGGTTACATCGAACTGGATCTCAACAGCGGTAAGATCCTTGAGAGTTTTCGC
CCCGAAGAACGTTTTCCAATGATGAGCACTTTTAAAGTTCTGCTATGTGGCGCGGTATTATCCCGTATTG
ACGCCGGGCAAGAGCAACTCGGTCGCCGCATACACTATTCTCAGAATGACTTGGTTGAGTACTCACCAGT
CACAGAAAAGCATCTTACGGATGGCATGACAGTAAGAGAATTATGCAGTGCTGCCATAACCATGAGTGAT
AACACTGCGGCCAACTTACTTCTGACAACGATCGGAGGACCGAAGGAGCTAACCGCTTTTTTGCACAACA
TGGGGGATCATGTAACTCGCCTTGATCGTTGGGAACCGGAGCTGAATGAAGCCATACCAAACGACGAGCG
TGACACCACGATGCCTGTAGCAATGGCAACAACGTTGCGCAAACTATTAACTGGCGAACTACTTACTCTA
GCTTCCCGGCAACAATTAATAGACTGGATGGAGGCGGATAAAGTTGCAGGACCACTTCTGCGCTCGGCCC
TTCCGGCTGGCTGGTTTATTGCTGATAAATCTGGAGCCGGTGAGCGTGGGTCTCGCGGTATCATTGCAGC
ACTGGGGCCAGATGGTAAGCCCTCCCGTATCGTAGTTATCTACACGACGGGGAGTCAGGCAACTATGGAT
GAACGAAATAGACAGATCGCTGAGATAGGTGCCTCACTGATTAAGCATTGGTAACTGTCAGACCAAGTTT
ACTCATATATACTTTAGATTGATTTAAAACTTCATTTTTAATTTAAAAGGATCTAGGTGAAGATCCTTTT
TGATAATCTCATGACCAAAATCCCTTAACGTGAGTTTTCGTTCCACTGAGTGTCAGACCCCGTAGAAAAG
ATCAAAGGATCTTC
